>Addgene plasmid #153959 | pCAG-EGxxFP-CD55 | addgene full sequence | sequence record 319276 | Addgene NGS Result
GAGCTCATCGATACTCGACATTGATTATTGACTAGTTATTAATAGTAATCAATTACGGGGTCATTAGTTC
ATAGCCCATATATGGAGTTCCGCGTTACATAACTTACGGTAAATGGCCCGCCTGGCTGACCGCCCAACGA
CCCCCGCCCATTGACGTCAATAATGACGTATGTTCCCATAGTAACGCCAATAGGGACTTTCCATTGACGT
CAATGGGTGGAGTATTTACGGTAAACTGCCCACTTGGCAGTACATCAAGTGTATCATATGCCAAGTACGC
CCCCTATTGACGTCAATGACGGTAAATGGCCCGCCTGGCATTATGCCCAGTACATGACCTTATGGGACTT
TCCTACTTGGCAGTACATCTACGTATTAGTCATCGCTATTACCATGGTCGAGGTGAGCCCCACGTTCTGC
TTCACTCTCCCCATCTCCCCCCCCTCCCCACCCCCAATTTTGTATTTATTTATTTTTTAATTATTTTGTG
CAGCGATGGGGGCGGGGGGGGGGGGGGSGCGCGCCAGGCGGGGCGGGGCGGGGCGAGGGGCGGGGCGGGG
CGAGGCGGAGAGGTGCGGCGGCAGCCAATCAGAGCGGCGCGCTCCGAAAGTTTCCTTTTATGGCGAGGCG
GCGGCGGCGGCGGCCCTATAAAAAGCGAAGCGCGCGGCGGGCGGGAGTCGCTGCGCGCTGCCTTCGCCCC
GTGCCCCGCTCCGCCGCCGCCTCGCGCCGCCCGCCCCGGCTCTGACTGACCGCGTTACTCCCACAGGTGA
GCGGGCGGGACGGCCCTTCTCCTCCGGGCTGTAATTAGCGCTTGGTTTAATGACGGCTTGTTTCTTTTCT
GTGGCTGCGTGAAAGCCTTGAGGGGCTCCGGGAGGGCCCTTTGTGCGGGGGGAGCGGCTCGGGGGGTGCG
TGCGTGTGTGTGTGCGTGGGGAGCGCCGCGTGCGGCTCCGCGCTGCCCGGCGGCTGTGAGCGCTGCGGGC
GCGGCGCGGGGCTTTGTGCGCTCCGCAGTGTGCGCGAGGGGAGCGCGGCCGGGGGCGGTGCCCCGCGGTG
CGGGGGGGGCTGCGAGGGGAACAAAGGCTGCGTGCGGGGTGTGTGCGTGGGGGGGTGAGCAGGGGGTGTG
GGCGCGTCGGTCGGGCTGCAACCCCCCCTGCACCCCCCTCCCCGAGTTGCTGAGCACGGCCCGGCTTCGG
GTGCGGGGCTCCGTACGGGGCGTGGCGCGGGGCTCGCCGTGCCGGGCGGGGGGTGGCGGCAGGTGGGGGT
GCCGGGCGGGGCGGGGCCGCCTCGGGCCGGGGAGGGCTCGGGGGAGGGGCGCGGCGGCCCCCGGAGCGCC
GGCGGCTGTCGAGGCGCGGCGAGCCGCAGCCATTGCCTTTTATGGTAATCGTGCGAGAGGGCGCAGGGAC
TTCCTTTGTCCCAAATCTGTGCGGAGCCGAAATCTGGGAGGCGCCGCCGCACCCCCTCTAGCGGGCGCGG
GGCGAAGCGGTGCGGCGCCGGCAGGAAGGAAATGGGCGGGGAGGGCCTTCGTGCGTCGCCGCGCCGCCGT
CCCCTTCTCCCTCTCCAGCCTCGGGGCTGTCCGCGGGGGGACGGCTGCCTTCGGGGGGGACGGGGCAGGG
CGGGGTTCGGCTTCTGGCGTGTGACCGGCGGCTCTAGCCTCTGCTAACCATGTTCATGCCTTCTTCTTTT
TCCTACAGCTCCTGGGCAACGTGCTGGTTATTGTGCTGTCTCATCATTTTGGCAAATCTAGAGCCGCCAT
GGTGAGCAAGGGCGAGGAGCTGTTCACCGGGGTGGTGCCCATCCTGGTCGAGCTGGACGGCGACGTAAAC
GGCCACAAGTTCAGCGTGTCCGGCGAGGGCGAGGGCGATGCCACCTACGGCAAGCTGACCCTGAAGTTCA
TCTGCACCACCGGCAAGCTGCCCGTGCCCTGGCCCACCCTCGTGACCACCCTGACCTACGGCGTGCAGTG
CTTCAGCCGCTACCCCGACCACATGAAGCAGCACGACTTCTTCAAGTCCGCCATGCCCGAAGGCTACGTC
CAGGAGCGCACCATCTTCTTCAAGGACGACGGCAACTACAAGACCCGCGCCGAGGTGAAGTTCGAGGGCG
ACACCCTGGTGAACCGCATCGAGCTGAAGGGCATCGACTTCAAGGAGGACGGCAACATCCTGGGGCACAA
GCTGGAGTACAACTACAACAGCCACAACGTCTATATCATGGCCGACAAGCAGAAGAACGGCATCAAGGTG
AACTTCAAGATCCGCCACAACATCGAGGACGGCAGCGTGCAGCTCGCCGACCACTACCAGCAGAACACCC
CCATCGGCGACGGCCCCGTGCTGCTGCCCGACAACCACTGAGGATCCGGAATGTCTTTAACTCATGCTGT
TTTGTAACAGCTTGTTTGCATATAGAAAAACTCATGCAAATTCATTATTTAGGTCAACTAAAGATTGGTT
TAGTATTTAACATTTGAAGATTTCTGCAAGTATCATCATCTCAAATTTTTTTATTAATCACATTTAAAAT
TTTATATTGAATCACATATTTACTGAAATCAGAATTTAGAGAATTCTGGTGGTTTAAGAAATCTTCCTTT
CTTGCCCCCATTTTACTAAATTTAACTGTGATGAGCTCATGATGAAGGGTCTTTGAGGAGAGGGATTGTT
TTAATTGCTACTAGCTGTGAATACCAGTCATGAAACTAACAATCTCACCTTAAGTCCTAATTTGTTTTCT
CATTTCCTAAATACAGGGTTTTAGTATGCCCAAACTTACCCTGTGTTACATGAGAAGGAGATGGTTGCAC
CAAATAATATGCCACCTGGTACATCAATCTGACCATTTCGTATTTCTCCCGGATTAGGGCATGATTTCTC
TAGAATAGAATACAAATTGATTTTTTAAAATTAAATTATCAGGCATACACACAAAGAAGGTAACTATGTG
AGGTGGTAGATATGTTAATTAGCTTGACTGTGTTAATCATTTCACAATGTGCACATATATCAAAACATCA
TGTTGTACACCTAAGATAATATTTGTCGATTATACCTCAATAAAGCTCAGGTAAAAATTTTGAAAAAATT
ATCAAGCACATATATGTAAATTCATCATCTGAACCATTGATATTTCTTATCCTTAGACTTTTTTTTTTTT
GAGATGGAGTTTTGCTCTGTTGCCCAGGCTGGAGCACGGTGACATAATCTCAGCTCACTGCAACCTCTGC
CTCCCAGGTTCAAGGGATTCTCCTGCCTCAGCCTTCCAAGAAGCTGGGATTACAGGCATGCGCCACCACA
CCCAGCTAGTTTTTGTATTTTTAGTAGAGTCAGGGTTTCATCATGTTGGCCAGGCTACTCTCAATCTCCT
GACCTCAAGTGGTGAATTCGCATATCGAATTCGATATCGGCAAGCTGACCCTGAAGTTCATCTGCACCAC
CGGCAAGCTGCCCGTGCCCTGGCCCACCCTCGTGACCACCCTGACCTACGGCGTGCAGTGCTTCAGCCGC
TACCCCGACCACATGAAGCAGCACGACTTCTTCAAGTCCGCCATGCCCGAAGGCTACGTCCAGGAGCGCA
CCATCTTCTTCAAGGACGACGGCAACTACAAGACCCGCGCCGAGGTGAAGTTCGAGGGCGACACCCTGGT
GAACCGCATCGAGCTGAAGGGCATCGACTTCAAGGAGGACGGCAACATCCTGGGGCACAAGCTGGAGTAC
AACTACAACAGCCACAACGTCTATATCATGGCCGACAAGCAGAAGAACGGCATCAAGGTGAACTTCAAGA
TCCGCCACAACATCGAGGACGGCAGCGTGCAGCTCGCCGACCACTACCAGCAGAACACCCCCATCGGCGA
CGGCCCCGTGCTGCTGCCCGACAACCACTACCTGAGCACCCAGTCCGCCCTGAGCAAAGACCCCAACGAG
AAGCGCGATCACATGGTCCTGCTGGAGTTCGTGACCGCCGCCGGGATCACTCTCGGCATGGACGAGCTGT
ACAAGTAACTCGAGACTCCTCAGGTGCAGGCTGCCTATCAGAAGGTGGTGGCTGGTGTGGCCAATGCCCT
GGCTCACAAATACCACTGAGATCTTTTTCCCTCTGCCAAAAATTATGGGGACATCATGAAGCCCCTTGAG
CATCTGACTTCTGGCTAATAAAGGAAATTTATTTTCATTGCAATAGTGTGTTGGAATTTTTTGTGTCTCT
CACTCGGAAGGACATATGGGAGGGCAAATCATTTAAAACATCAGAATGAGTATTTGGTTTAGAGTTTGGC
AACATATGCCCATATGCTGGCTGCCATGAACAAAGGTTGGCTATAAAGAGGTCATCAGTATATGAAACAG
CCCCCTGCTGTCCATTCCTTATTCCATAGAAAAGCCTTGACTTGAGGTTAGATTTTTTTTATATTTTGTT
TTGTGTTATTTTTTTCTTTAACATCCCTAAAATTTTCCTTACATGTTTTACTAGCCAGATTTTTCCTCCT
CTCCTGACTACTCCCAGTCATAGCTGTCCCTCTTCTCTTATGAAGATCCCTCGACTTAATTAAGGTACCC
AATTCGCCCTATAGTGAGTCGTATTACGCGCGCTCACTGGCCGTCGTTTTACAACGTCGTGACTGGGAAA
ACCCTGGCGTTACCCAACTTAATCGCCTTGCAGCACATCCCCCTTTCGCCAGCTGGCGTAATAGCGAAGA
GGCCCGCACCGATCGCCCTTCCCAACAGTTGCGCAGCCTGAATGGCGAATGGG
[124 nt withheld, positions 4744-4867]
C
[91 nt withheld, positions 4869-4959]
A
[49 nt withheld, positions 4961-5009]
CCTTTGACGTTGGAGTCCACGTTCTTT
[37 nt withheld, positions 5037-5073]
ACCCTATCTCGGTCTATTCTTTTGATTTATAAGGGATTTTGCCGATTTCGGCCTATTGGTTAAAAAATGA
GCTGATTTAACAAAAATTTAACGCGAATTTTAACAAAATATTAACGCTTACAATTTAGGTGGCACTTTTC
GGGGAAATGTGCGCGGAACCCCTATTTGTTTATTTTTCTAAATACATTCAAATATGTATCCGCTCATGAG
ACAATAACCCTGATAAATGCTTCAATAATATTGAAAAAGGAAGAGTATGAGTATTCAACATTTCCGTGTC
GCCCTTATTCCCTTTTTTGCGGCATTTTGCCTTCCTGTTTTTGCTCACCCAGAAACGCTGGTGAAAGTAA
AAGATGCTGAAGATCAGTTGGGTGCACGAGTGGGTTACATCGAACTGGATCTCAACAGCGGTAAGATCCT
TGAGAGTTTTCGCCCCGAAGAACGTTTTCCAATGATGAGCACTTTTAAAGTTCTGCTATGTGGCGCGGTA
TTATCCCGTATTGACGCCGGGCAAGAGCAACTCGGTCGCCGCATACACTATTCTCAGAATGACTTGGTTG
AGTACTCACCAGTCACAGAAAAGCATCTTACGGATGGCATGACAGTAAGAGAATTATGCAGTGCTGCCAT
AACCATGAGTGATAACACTGCGGCCAACTTACTTCTGACAACGATCGGAGGACCGAAGGAGCTAACCGCT
TTTTTGCACAACATGGGGGATCATGTAACTCGCCTTGATCGTTGGGAACCGGAGCTGAATGAAGCCATAC
CAAACGACGAGCGTGACACCACGATGCCTGTAGCAATGGCAACAACGTTGCGCAAACTATTAACTGGCGA
ACTACTTACTCTAGCTTCCCGGCAACAATTAATAGACTGGATGGAGGCGGATAAAGTTGCAGGACCACTT
CTGCGCTCGGCCCTTCCGGCTGGCTGGTTTATTGCTGATAAATCTGGAGCCGGTGAGCGTGGGTCTCGCG
GTATCATTGCAGCACTGGGGCCAGATGGTAAGCCCTCCCGTATCGTAGTTATCTACACGACGGGGAGTCA
GGCAACTATGGATGAACGAAATAGACAGATCGCTGAGATAGGTGCCTCACTGATTAAGCATTGGTAACTG
TCAGACCAAGTTTACTCATATATACTTTAGATTGATTTAAAACTTCATTTTTAATTTAAAAGGATCTAGG
TGAAGATCCTTTTTGATAATCTCATGACCAAAATCCCTTAACGTGAGTTTTCGTTCCACTGAGCGTCAGA
CCCCGTAGAAAAGATCAAAGGATCTTCTTGAGATCCTTTTTTTCTGCGCGTAATCTGCTGCTTGCAAACA
AAAAAACCACCGCTACCAGCGGTGGTTTGTTTGCCGGATCAAGAGCTACCAACTCTTTTTCCGAAGGTAA
CTGGCTTCAGCAGAGCGCAGATACCAAATACTGTTCTTCTAGTGTAGCCGTAGTTAGGCCACCACTTCAA
GAACTCTGTAGCACCGCCTACATACCTCGCTCTGCTAATCCTGTTACCAGTGGCTGCTGCCAGTGGCGAT
AAGTCGTGTCTTACCGGGTTGGACTCAAGACGATAGTTACCGGATAAGGCGCAGCGGTCGGGCTGAACGG
GGGGTTCGTGCACACAGCCCAGCTTGGAGCGAACGACCTACACCGAACTGAGATACCTACAGCGTGAGCT
ATGAGAAAGCGCCACGCTTCCCGAAGGGAGAAAGGCGGACAGGTATCCGGTAAGCGGCAGGGTCGGAACA
GGAGAGCGCACGAGGGAGCTTCCAGGGGGAAACGCCTGGTATCTTTATAGTCCTGTCGGGTTTCGCCACC
TCTGACTTGAGCGTCGATTTTTGTGATGCTCGTCAGGGGGGCGGAGCCTATGGAAAAACGCCAGCAACGC
GGCCTTTTTACGGTTCCTGGCCTTTTGCTGGCCTTTTGCTCACATGTTCTTTCCTGCGTTATCCCCTGAT
TCTGTGGATAACCGTATTACCGCCTTTGAGTGAGCTGATACCGCTCGCCGCAGCCGAACGACCGAGCGCA
GCGAGTCAGTGAGCGAGGAAGCGGAAGAGCGCCCAATACGCAAACCGCCTCTCCCCGCGCGTTGGCCGAT
TCATTAATGCAGCTGGCACGACAGGTTTCCCGACTGGAAAGCGGGCAGTGAGCGCAACGCAATTAATGTG
AGTTAGCTCACTCATTAGGCACCCCAGGCTTTACACTTTATGCTTCCGGCTCGTATGTTGTGTGGAATTG
TGAGCGGATAACAATTTCACACAGGAAACAGCTATGACCATGATTACGCCAAGCGCGCAATTAACCCTCA
CTAAAGGGAACAAAAGCTG
Features (pLannotate 1.2.2; 20 found; start..end, strand, type, name):
     17..396     +  enhancer       CMV enhancer: human cytomegalovirus immediate early enhancer
    398..673     +  promoter       chicken β-actin promoter: No description available
    674..1688    +  intron         chimeric intron: chimera between introns from chicken β-actin and rabbit β-globin
   1755..2348    +  CDS            (3-F)Tyr-EGFP (fragment): (3-F)Tyr-EGFP is a basic (constitutively fluorescent) green fluorescent protein published in 2004, derived from Aequorea victoria.
   2769..2867    -  CDS            CD55 (fragment): DAF_HUMAN - Also known as CR, DAF. Experimental evidence at protein level: Swiss-Prot protein existence level 1. (Microbial infection) Acts as a receptor for Human echoviruses 6, 7, 11, 12, 20 and 21. From Homo sapiens (Human).
   3155..3367    +  CDS            C9orf85 (fragment): CI085_HUMAN - Experimental evidence at protein level: Swiss-Prot protein existence level 1. From Homo sapiens (Human).
   3398..3998    +  CDS            EGFP (fragment): the original enhanced GFP (Yang et al., 1996) mammalian codon-optimized
   4005..4076    +  CDS            HBB (fragment): HBB_PONPY - Experimental evidence at transcript level: Swiss-Prot protein existence level 2. Involved in oxygen transport from the lung to the various peripheral tissues. From Pongo pygmaeus (Bornean orangutan).
   4147..4202    +  polyA_signal   β-globin poly(A) signal: rabbit β-globin polyadenylation signal (Gil and Proudfoot, 1987)
   4558..4576    -  promoter       T7 promoter: promoter for bacteriophage T7 RNA polymerase
   4584..4739    +  CDS            lacZα (fragment): LacZα fragment of β-galactosidase; lacZ fragment
   4744..5172    +  rep_origin     f1 ori (sequence partly withheld): f1 bacteriophage origin of replication; arrow indicates direction of (+) strand synthesis
   5225..5329    +  promoter       AmpR promoter: bla
   5330..6190    +  CDS            AmpR: β-lactamase; bla; confers resistance to ampicillin, carbenicillin, and related antibiotics
   6361..6949    +  rep_origin     ori: high-copy-number ColE1/pMB1/pBR322/pUC origin of replication
   7132..7224    +  CDS            lacI (fragment): lac repressor; lacI; The lac repressor binds to the lac operator to inhibit transcription in E. coli. This inhibition can be relieved by adding lactose or isopropyl-β-D-thiogalactopyranoside (IPTG).
   7237..7258    +  protein_bind   CAP binding site: CAP binding activates transcription in the presence of cAMP. E. coli catabolite activator protein
   7273..7303    +  promoter       lac promoter: promoter for the E. coli lac operon
   7311..7327    +  protein_bind   lac operator: The lac repressor binds to the lac operator to inhibit transcription in E. coli. This inhibition can be relieved by adding lactose or isopropyl-β-D-thiogalactopyranoside (IPTG). lac repressor encoded by lacI
   7372..7390    +  promoter       T3 promoter: promoter for bacteriophage T3 RNA polymerase
