[The description below was written by a language model from this plasmid's Addgene catalogue record and pLannotate feature annotations shown in this document.]
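Description:
pCAG-EGxxFP-CD55 is a mammalian expression reporter plasmid of about 7.4 kb, built on the pCAG-EGxxFP backbone and intended specifically for the EGxxFP assay. It is propagated in E. coli as a high-copy plasmid through a ColE1/pUC-type origin with ampicillin selection (AmpR). An f1 origin, T7 and T3 promoters, and lac promoter/operator and lacZα remnants remain from the parental cloning vector. The record lists no selectable marker for mammalian cells, which is consistent with transient transfection use.

The reporter cassette is driven by the CAG promoter, annotated here as the CMV enhancer, the chicken β-actin promoter and a chimeric β-actin/β-globin intron, and it ends in a rabbit β-globin polyadenylation signal. Between these lie two partial EGFP coding fragments of roughly 600 bp each. In the EGxxFP design these are 5′ and 3′ portions of EGFP that share an overlapping region, so neither encodes a functional fluorescent protein alone. A 1,016-bp human CD55 genomic fragment spanning intron 3, exon 4 and intron 4, without mutations, was cloned between them at retained BamHI and EcoRI sites. The feature table detects a short CD55 coding match on the minus strand, suggesting that the fragment sits in reverse orientation relative to the cassette. The C9orf85 hit inside the insert and the HBB fragment near the polyA region are probably automated annotation artefacts.

When a nuclease or nickase targeting the CD55 sequence is co-transfected, cleavage of the insert promotes homology-dependent repair between the overlapping EGFP segments. This restores an intact EGFP, and green fluorescence reports on-target activity. The associated work concerns tandem paired nicking for precise genome editing.
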