Addgene plasmid #153959: pCAG-EGxxFP-CD55
Purpose: Used for EGxxFP assay with CD55 intron 3, exon 4, and intron 4 sequences
Depositing lab: Hiroyuki Konishi. Depositing organization: Aichi Medical University. Publication: Tandem Paired Nicking Promotes Precise Genome Editing with Scarce Interference by p53. Hyodo T, Rahman ML, Karnan S, Ito T, Toyoda A, Ota A, Wahiduzzaman M, Tsuzuki S, Okada Y, Hosokawa Y, Konishi H. Cell Rep. 2020 Jan 28;30(4):1195-1207.e7. doi: 10.1016/j.celrep.2019.12.064. PubMed 31995758.
Backbone
  Vector backbone: pCAG-EGxxFP (Addgene #50716)
  Backbone manufacturer: Masahito Ikawa
  Backbone size w/o insert (bp): 6383
  Total vector size (bp): 7394
  Modifications to backbone: N/A
  Vector type: Mammalian Expression ; A plasmid specific for EGxxFP assay
  Selectable markers: None
Growth in bacteria
  Bacterial resistance: Ampicillin, 100 μg/mL
  Growth temperature: 37°C
  Growth strain: DH5alpha
  Copy number: High Copy
Gene/Insert
  Gene/Insert name: CD55 (a 1,016-bp fragment from intron 3, exon 4, and intron 4) (alt name: N/A)
  Species: H. sapiens (human)
  Insert size (bp): 1016
  Mutation: No mutation
  Promoter: CAG promoter
  Tag / fusion protein: N/A
  Cloning method: Restriction Enzyme; 5′ cloning site BamHI (not destroyed); 3′ cloning site EcoRI (not destroyed)
  Sequencing primers: 5′ -; 3′ -
Terms and licenses: Academic/Nonprofit Terms; Industry Terms: Not Available to Industry
How to cite: pCAG-EGxxFP-CD55 was a gift from Hiroyuki Konishi (Addgene plasmid # 153959 ; http://n2t.net/addgene:153959 ; RRID:Addgene_153959)
